>Addgene plasmid #72170 | Sema6d.4-Fc-His | depositor full sequence | sequence record 131356 | Full Sequence
GTCGAGGTCTCGACGGTATCGATTGACATTGATTATTGACTAGCTAGTTATTAATAGTAATCAATTACGG
GGTCATTAGTTCATAGCCCATATATGGAGTTCCGCGTTACATAACTTACGGTAAATGGCCCGCCTGGCTG
ACCGCCCAACGACCCCCGCCCATTGACGTCAATAATGACGTATGTTCCCATAGTAACGCCAATAGGGACT
TTCCATTGACGTCAATGGGTGGAGTATTTACGGTAAACTGCCCACTTGGCAGTACATCAAGTGTATCATA
TGCCAAGTCCGCCCCCTATTGACGTCAATGACGGTAAATGGCCCGCCTGGCATTATGCCCAGTACATGAC
CTTACGGGACTTTCCTACTTGGCAGTACATCTACGTATTAGTCATCGCTATTACCATGGTGATGCGGTTT
TGGCAGTACACCAATGGGCGTGGATAGCGGTTTGACTCACGGGGATTTCCAAGTCTCCACCCCATTGACG
TCAATGGGAGTTTGTTTTGGCACCAAAATCAACGGGACTTTCCAAAATGTCGTAATAACCCCGCCCCGTT
GACGCAAATGGGCGGTAGGCGTGTACGGTGGGAGGTCTATATAAGCAGAGCTCGTTTAGTGAACCGTCAG
ATCGCCTGGAGACGCCATCCACGCTGTTTTGACCTCCATAGAAGACACCGGGACCGATCCAGCCTCCGCG
GCCGGGAACGGTGCATTGGAACGCGGATTCCCCGTGCCAAGAGTGACGTAAGTACCGCCTATAGACTCTA
TAGGCACACCCCTTTGGCTCTTATGCATGCTATACTGTTTTTGGCTTGGGGCCTATACACCCCCGCTTCC
ATATGCTATAGGTGATGGTATAGCTTAGCCTATAGGTGTGGGTTATTGACCATTATTGACCACTCCCCTA
TTGGTGACGATACTTTCCATTACTAATCCATAACATGGCTCTTTGCCACAACTATCTCTATTGGCTATAT
GCCAATACTCTGTCCTTCAGAGACTGACACGGACTCTGTATTTTTACAGGATGGGGTCCCATTTATTATT
TACAAATTCACATATACAACAACGCCGTCCCCCGTGCCCGCAGTTTTTATTAAACATAGCGTGGGATCTC
CACGCGAATCTCGGGTACGTGTTCCGGACATGGGCTCTTCTCCGGTAGCGGCGGAGCTTCCACATCCGAG
CCCTGGTCCCATGCCTCCAGCGGCTCATGGTCGCTCGGCAGCTCCTTGCTCCTAACAGTGGAGGCCAGAC
TTAGGCACAGCACAATGCCCACCACCACCAGTGTGCCGCACAAGGCCGTGGCGGTAGGGTATGTGTCTGA
AAATGAGCTCGGAGATTGGGCTCGCACCGCTGACGCAGATGGAAGACTTAAGGCAGCGGCAGAAGAAGAT
GCAGGCAGCTGAGTTGTTGTATTCTGATAAGAGTCAGAGGTAACTCCCGTTGCGGTGCTGTTAACGGTGG
AGGGCAGTGTAGTCTGAGCAGTACTCGTTGCTGCCGCGCGCGCCACCAGACATAATAGCTGACAGACTAA
CAGACTGTTCCTTTCCATGGGTCTTTTCTGCAGAAGCTTGAATTCTCGAGGATCCGCGGCCGCGCCACCA
TGGGGTTCCTTCTGCTTTGGTTCTGCGTGCTGTTCCTTCTGGTCTCCAGGTTACGGGCGGTCAGCTTCCC
AGAAGACGATGAGCCCCTCAACACGGTTGACTATCACTATTCAAGGCAATATCCGGTTTTTAGAGGACGC
CCTTCAGGCAACGAATCGCAGCACAGGCTGGACTTTCAGCTGATGTTGAAAATTCGAGACACACTTTATA
TTGCTGGCAGGGATCAAGTCTATACAGTGAACTTAAATGAAATCCCCCAAACAGAGGTGATACCAAGCAA
GAAGCTGACGTGGAGGTCCAGACAGCAGGATCGAGAAAATTGTGCTATGAAAGGCAAGCATAAAGATGAA
TGCCACAACTTCATCAAAGTCTTTGTCCCAAGAAATGATGAGATGGTTTTTGTCTGTGGTACCAATGCTT
TCAACCCGATGTGCAGATACTATAGGTTGAGAACGTTAGAGTATGATGGGGAAGAAATTAGTGGCCTGGC
ACGATGCCCGTTTGATGCCCGACAAACCAATGTCGCCCTCTTTGCTGATGGAAAACTCTATTCTGCCACA
GTGGCTGATTTCCTGGCCAGTGATGCTGTCATTTACAGAAGCATGGGAGATGGATCTGCCCTTCGCACAA
TAAAATACGATTCCAAGTGGATCAAAGAACCACACTTCCTTCATGCCATAGAATATGGAAACTATGTCTA
TTTCTTCTTCAGAGAAATCGCCGTGGAACATAATAACTTAGGCAAGGCTGTGTATTCCCGCGTGGCTCGC
ATTTGTAAAAACGACATGGGTGGCTCACAGCGGGTCCTGGAGAAACACTGGACTTCCTTCCTTAAGGCTC
GGCTGAACTGCTCCGTTCCTGGAGATTCCTTTTTCTACTTCGACGTCCTGCAGTCTATAACAGACATAAT
CCAAATCAATGGCATCCCCACTGTGGTTGGGGTCTTCACCACACAGCTCAACAGCATTCCTGGTTCTGCA
GTCTGTGCCTTTAGCATGGACGACATTGAGAAAGTGTTCAAAGGGCGGTTCAAAGAGCAGAAAACCCCAG
ACTCTGTTTGGACAGCAGTTCCCGAAGACAAAGTACCAAAACCAAGGCCTGGCTGTTGTGCCAAACACGG
CCTCGCAGAAGCTTACAAGACCTCCATCGACTTTCCAGATGACACCCTGGCTTTCATCAAGTCCCACCCG
CTGATGGACTCTGCCGTCCCACCCATTGCCGATGAGCCCTGGTTCACAAAGACACGGGTCAGGTACAGGT
TGACAGCCATCGAAGTGGACCGTTCAGCAGGGCCATACCAAAACTACACAGTCATCTTTGTTGGCTCTGA
AGCTGGCGTGGTACTTAAAGTTTTGGCAAAGACCAGTCCTTTCTCTCTGAATGACAGTGTATTACTCGAA
GAGATTGAAGCTTATAACCCAGCCAAGTGCAGCGCCGAGAGTGAGGAGGACAGAAAGGTGGTCTCATTAC
AGCTGGACAAGGATCACCATGCTTTATACGTGGCCTTCTCTAGCTGCGTGGTCCGCATCCCCCTCAGCCG
CTGTGAGCGCTACGGATCGTGTAAAAAGTCTTGCATTGCATCACGTGACCCGTACTGTGGTTGGTTAAGC
CAGGGAGTTTGTGAGAGAGTGACCCTAGGGATGCTCCCTGGAGGATATGAGCAGGACACGGAGTACGGCA
ACACAGCCCACCTAGGGGACTGCCACGAAAGTTTGCCTCCTTCAACTACACCAGATTACAAAATATTTGG
CGGTCCAACATCTGACATGGAGGTATCCTCATCTTCTGTTACCACTGTGGCAAGTAGCCCAGAAATTACA
TCTAAAGTGATTGATACCTGGAGACCTAAACTGACGAGCTCCCGGAAATTTGTAGTTCAAGATGACCCAA
ATACTTCTGATTTTACTGATACTATATCAGGTATCCCAAAGGGTGTACGGTGGGAAGTCCAGTCTGGAGA
ATCCAATCAGATGGTCACTAGTGACAAAACTCACACATGCCCACCGTGCCCAGCACCTGAACTCCTGGGG
GGACCGTCAGTCTTCCTCTTCCCCCCAAAACCCAAGGACACCCTCATGATCTCCCGGACCCCTGAGGTCA
CATGCGTGGTGGTGGACGTGAGCCACGAAGACCCTGAGGTCAAGTTCAACTGGTACGTGGACGGCGTGGA
GGTGCATAATGCCAAGACAAAGCCGCGGGAGGAGCAGTACAACAGCACGTACCGTGTGGTCAGCGTCCTC
ACCGTCCTGCACCAGGACTGGCTGAATGGCAAGGAGTACAAGTGCAAGGTCTCCAACAAAGCCCTCCCAG
CCCCCATCGAGAAAACCATCTCCAAAGCCAAAGGGCAGCCCCGAGAACCACAGGTGTATACCCTGCCCCC
ATCCCGGGATGAGCTGACCAAGAACCAGGTCAGCCTGACCTGCCTGGTCAAAGGCTTCTATCCCAGCGAC
ATCGCCGTGGAGTGGGAGAGCAATGGGCAGCCGGAGAACAACTACAAGACCACGCCTCCCGTGCTGGACT
CCGACGGCTCCTTCTTCCTCTACAGCAAGCTCACCGTGGACAAGAGCAGGTGGCAGCAGGGGAACGTCTT
CTCATGCTCCGTGATGCATGAGGCTCTGCACAACCACTACACGCAGAAGAGCCTCTCCCTGTCTCCGGGT
AAAGGCGGCCATCATCACCATCACCATTAATCTAGAGATCTTATTAAAGCAGAACTTGTTTATTGCAGCT
TATAATGGTTACAAATAAAGCAATAGCATCACAAATTTCACAAATAAAGCATTTTTTTCACTGCATTCTA
GTTGTGGTTTGTCCAAACTCATCAATGTATCTTATCATGTCTGGTCGACTCTAGCTAGACTCTTCCGCTT
CCTCGCTCACTGACTCGCTGCGCTCGGTCGTTCGGCTGCGGCGAGCGGTATCAGCTCACTCAAAGGCGGT
AATACGGTTATCCACAGAATCAGGGGATAACGCAGGAAAGAACATGTGAGCAAAAGGCCAGCAAAAGGCC
AGGAACCGTAAAAAGGCCGCGTTGCTGGCGTTTTTCCATAGGCTCCGCCCCCCTGACGAGCATCACAAAA
ATCGACGCTCAAGTCAGAGGTGGCGAAACCCGACAGGACTATAAAGATACCAGGCGTTTCCCCCTGGAAG
CTCCCTCGTGCGCTCTCCTGTTCCGACCCTGCCGCTTACCGGATACCTGTCCGCCTTTCTCCCTTCGGGA
AGCGTGGCGCTTTCTCATAGCTCACGCTGTAGGTATCTCAGTTCGGTGTAGGTCGTTCGCTCCAAGCTGG
GCTGTGTGCACGAACCCCCCGTTCAGCCCGACCGCTGCGCCTTATCCGGTAACTATCGTCTTGAGTCCAA
CCCGGTAAGACACGACTTATCGCCACTGGCAGCAGCCACTGGTAACAGGATTAGCAGAGCGAGGTATGTA
GGCGGTGCTACAGAGTTCTTGAAGTGGTGGCCTAACTACGGCTACACTAGAAGAACAGTATTTGGTATCT
GCGCTCTGCTGAAGCCAGTTACCTTCGGAAAAAGAGTTGGTAGCTCTTGATCCGGCAAACAAACCACCGC
TGGTAGCGGTGGTTTTTTTGTTTGCAAGCAGCAGATTACGCGCAGAAAAAAAGGATCTCAAGAAGATCCT
TTGATCTTTTCTACGGGGTCTGACGCTCAGTGGAACGAAAACTCACGTTAAGGGATTTTGGTCATGAGAT
TATCAAAAAGGATCTTCACCTAGATCCTTTTAAATTAAAAATGAAGTTTTAAATCAATCTAAAGTATATA
TGAGTAAACTTGGTCTGACAGTTACCAATGCTTAATCAGTGAGGCACCTATCTCAGCGATCTGTCTATTT
CGTTCATCCATAGTTGCCTGACTCCCCGTCGTGTAGATAACTACGATACGGGAGGGCTTACCATCTGGCC
CCAGTGCTGCAATGATACCGCGAGACCCACGCTCACCGGCTCCAGATTTATCAGCAATAAACCAGCCAGC
CGGAAGGGCCGAGCGCAGAAGTGGTCCTGCAACTTTATCCGCCTCCATCCAGTCTATTAATTGTTGCCGG
GAAGCTAGAGTAAGTAGTTCGCCAGTTAATAGTTTGCGCAACGTTGTTGCCATTGCTACAGGCATCGTGG
TGTCACGCTCGTCGTTTGGTATGGCTTCATTCAGCTCCGGTTCCCAACGATCAAGGCGAGTTACATGATC
CCCCATGTTGTGCAAAAAAGCGGTTAGCTCCTTCGGTCCTCCGATCGTTGTCAGAAGTAAGTTGGCCGCA
GTGTTATCACTCATGGTTATGGCAGCACTGCATAATTCTCTTACTGTCATGCCATCCGTAAGATGCTTTT
CTGTGACTGGTGAGTACTCAACCAAGTCATTCTGAGAATAGTGTATGCGGCGACCGAGTTGCTCTTGCCC
GGCGTCAATACGGGATAATACCGCGCCACATAGCAGAACTTTAAAAGTGCTCATCATTGGAAAACGTTCT
TCGGGGCGAAAACTCTCAAGGATCTTACCGCTGTTGAGATCCAGTTCGATGTAACCCACTCGTGCACCCA
ACTGATCTTCAGCATCTTTTACTTTCACCAGCGTTTCTGGGTGAGCAAAAACAGGAAGGCAAAATGCCGC
AAAAAAGGGAATAAGGGCGACACGGAAATGTTGAATACTCATACTCTTCCTTTTTCAATATTATTGAAGC
ATTTATCAGGGTTATTGTCTCATGAGCGGATACATATTTGAATGTATTTAGAAAAATAAACAAATAGGGG
TTCCGCGCACATTTCCCCGAAAAGTGCCACCTGACGTCTAAGAAACCATTATTATCATGACATTAACCTA
TAAAAATAGGCGTATCACGAGGCCCTTTCGTCTCGCGCGTTTCGGTGATGACGGTGAAAACCTCTGACAC
ATGCAGCTCCCGGAGGAATGTGTGTCAGTTAGGGTGTGGAAAGTCCCCAGGCTCCCCAGGCAGGCAGAAG
TATGCAAAGCATGCATCTCAATTAGTCAGCAACCAGGTGTGGAAAGTCCCCAGGCTCCCCAGCAGGCAGA
AGTATGCAAAGCATGCATCTCAATTAGTCAGCAACCATAGTCCCGCCCCTAACTCCGCCCATCCCGCCCC
TAACTCCGCCCAGTTCCGCCCATTCTCCGCCCCATGGCTGACTAATTTTTTTTATTTATGCAGAGGCCGA
GGCCGCCTCTGCCTCTGAGCTATTCCAGAAGTAGTGAGGAGGCTTTTTTGGAGGCCTAGGCTTTTGCAAA
AAGCTCCCGGGAGCTTGTATATCCATTTTCGTCCCGGAGACGGTCACAGCTTGTCTGTAAGCGGATGCCG
GGAGCAGACAAGCCCGTCAGGGCGCGTCAGCGGGTGTTGGCGGGTGTCGGGGCTGGCTTAACTATGCGGC
ATCAGAGCAGATTGTACTGAGAGTGCACCATATGCGGTGTGAAATACCGCACAGATGCGTAAGGAGAAAA
TACCGCATCAGGAAATTGTAAGCGTTAATATTTTGTTAAAATTCGCGTTAAATTTTTGTTAAATCAGCTC
ATTTTTTAACCAATAGGCCGAAATCGGCAAAATCCCTTATAAATCAAAAGAATAGACCGAGATAGGGT
[37 nt withheld, positions 7209-7245]
AAAGAACGTGGACTCCAACGTCAAAGG
[49 nt withheld, positions 7273-7321]
T
[91 nt withheld, positions 7323-7413]
G
[124 nt withheld, positions 7415-7538]
CCATTCGCCATTCAGGCTGCGCAACTGTTGGGAAGGGCGATCGGTGCGGGCCTCTTCGCTATTACGCCAG
CTGGCGAAAGGGGGATGTGCTGCAAGGCGATTAAGTTGGGTAACGCCAGGGTTTTCCCAGTCACGACGTT
GTAAAACGACGGCCAGTGAATT
Features (pLannotate 1.2.2; 14 found; start..end, strand, type, name):
     25..408     +  enhancer       CMV enhancer: human cytomegalovirus immediate early enhancer
    410..609     +  promoter       CMV promoter: human cytomegalovirus (CMV) immediate early promoter
    748..1573    +  intron         CMV intron A: human cytomegalovirus intron A (Chapman et al., 1991)
   1610..3610    +  CDS            Sema6d (fragment): SEM6D_MOUSE - Also known as Kiaa1479. Experimental evidence at protein level: Swiss-Prot protein existence level 1. Shows growth cone collapsing activity on dorsal root ganglion (DRG) neurons in vitro. May be a stop signal for the DRG neurons in their target areas, and possibly also for other neurons. May also be involved in the maintenance and remodeling of neuronal connections (By similarity). From Mus musculus (Mouse).
   3593..4273    +  CDS            IGHG1 (fragment): IGHG1_HUMAN - Experimental evidence at protein level: Swiss-Prot protein existence level 1. Constant region of immunoglobulin heavy chains. Immunoglobulins, also known as antibodies, are membrane-bound or secreted glycoproteins produced by B lymphocytes. In the recognition phase of humoral immunity, the membrane-bound immunoglobulins serve as receptors which, upon binding of a specific antigen, trigger the clonal expansion and differentiation of B lymphocytes into immunoglobulins- secreting plasma cells. Secreted immunoglobulins mediate the effector phase of humoral immunity, which results in
   4323..4444    +  polyA_signal   SV40 poly(A) signal: SV40 polyadenylation signal
   4653..5241    -  rep_origin     ori: high-copy-number ColE1/pMB1/pBR322/pUC origin of replication
   5412..6272    -  CDS            AmpR: β-lactamase; bla; confers resistance to ampicillin, carbenicillin, and related antibiotics
   6273..6377    -  promoter       AmpR promoter: bla
   6472..6507    +  CDS            rop (fragment): Rop protein, which maintains plasmids at low copy number; rop
   6530..6860    +  promoter       SV40 promoter: SV40 enhancer and early promoter
   6983..7082    +  misc_feature   bom (fragment): basis of mobility region from pBR322
   7110..7538    -  rep_origin     f1 ori (sequence partly withheld): f1 bacteriophage origin of replication; arrow indicates direction of (+) strand synthesis
   7542..7699    -  CDS            lacZα (fragment): LacZα fragment of β-galactosidase; lacZ fragment
