[The description below was written by a language model from this plasmid's Addgene catalogue record and pLannotate feature annotations shown in this document.]
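Description:
Sema6d.4-Fc-His is a 7.7 kb mammalian expression plasmid built on the pCMVi-SV40ori backbone for producing a soluble, tagged form of a mouse cell-surface protein. It is maintained in E. coli as a high-copy plasmid through a ColE1/pUC-type origin and selected with ampicillin via the β-lactamase gene. The backbone also carries an f1 phage origin and short remnants of rop, bom and lacZα, which appear to be cloning leftovers with no evident functional role. An SV40 enhancer/early promoter region is annotated; this region normally contains the SV40 origin, which, as the backbone name suggests, would allow episomal amplification in cells expressing large T antigen.

The expression cassette is driven by the human cytomegalovirus immediate early enhancer and promoter, followed by CMV intron A, which generally boosts transcript processing and expression. Downstream lies the insert, a roughly 2 kb fragment encoding the extracellular region of mouse Semaphorin 6D isoform 4, cloned between NotI and SpeI sites that remain intact. It is joined at its C terminus to the backbone-encoded Fc region of human IgG1 and, according to the catalogue entry, a 6X histidine tag, which is not separately annotated in the feature table. An SV40 polyadenylation signal terminates the transcript.

Lacking the transmembrane and cytoplasmic portions, the fusion is expected to be secreted by transfected cells. Fc typically dimerises the ectodomain, and both Fc and the His tag provide handles for capture, purification or detection. The associated publication describes an extracellular biochemical screen for recognition-protein interactions in the retina, consistent with use as a binding reagent in receptor–ligand assays.
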