Addgene plasmid #72170: Sema6d.4-Fc-His
Purpose: Expresses the extracellular region of the Sema6D, isoform 4 protein, C-terminally fused to the Fc region of human IgG1 + 6X histidine tag.
Depositing lab: Woj Wojtowicz. Depositing organization: University of California, Berkeley. Publication: An extracellular biochemical screen reveals that FLRTs and Unc5s mediate neuronal subtype recognition in the retina. Visser JJ, Cheng Y, Perry SC, Chastain AB, Parsa B, Masri SS, Ray TA, Kay JN, Wojtowicz WM. Elife. 2015 Dec 3;4. pii: e08149. doi: 10.7554/eLife.08149. PubMed 26633812.
Backbone
  Vector backbone: pCMVi-SV40ori
  Vector type: Mammalian Expression
Growth in bacteria
  Bacterial resistance: Ampicillin, 100 μg/mL
  Growth temperature: 37°C
  Growth strain: DH5alpha
  Copy number: High Copy
Gene/Insert
  Gene/Insert name: Sema6d.4 (alt names: Semaphorin 6D, isoform 4; NCBI gene ID 214968; Reference sequence NM_199241.3)
  Species: M. musculus (mouse)
  Insert size (bp): 1977
  Entrez Gene: Sema6d (a.k.a. 1110067B02Rik, AA409156, D330011G23, mKIAA1479)
  Promoter: CMV
  Tag / fusion protein: Fc-His (C terminal on backbone)
  Cloning method: Restriction Enzyme; 5′ cloning site NotI (not destroyed); 3′ cloning site SpeI (not destroyed)
  Sequencing primers: 5′ GTCAGAGGTAACTCCCGTTGC; 3′ ATCATGAGGGTGTCCTTG
Terms and licenses: Academic/Nonprofit Terms; Industry Terms: Not Available to Industry
How to cite: Sema6d.4-Fc-His was a gift from Woj Wojtowicz (Addgene plasmid # 72170 ; http://n2t.net/addgene:72170 ; RRID:Addgene_72170)
