>Addgene plasmid #72170 | Sema6d.4-Fc-His | addgene partial sequence | sequence record 138926 | pMRB101-F 5'-aagatgcaggcagctgagtt-3'
ACGGTGGAGGGCAGTGTAGTCTGAGCAGTACTCGTTGCTGCCGCGCGCGCCACCAGACATAATAGCTGAC
AGACTAACAGACTGTTCCTTTCCATGGGTCTTTTCTGCAGAAGCTTGAATTCTCGAGGATCCGCGGCCGC
GCCACCATGGGGTTCCTTCTGCTTTGGTTCTGCGTGCTGTTCCTTCTGGTCTCCAGGTTACGGGCGGTCA
GCTTCCCAGAAGACGATGAGCCCCTCAACACGGTTGACTATCACTATTCAAGGCAATATCCGGTTTTTAG
AGGACGCCCTTCAGGCAACGAATCGCAGCACAGGCTGGACTTTCAGCTGATGTTGAAAATTCGAGACACA
CTTTATATTGCTGGCAGGGATCAAGTCTATACAGTGAACTTAAATGAAATCCCCCAAACAGAGGTGATAC
CAAGCAAGAAGCTGACGTGGAGGTCCAGACAGCAGGATCGAGAAAATTGTGCTATGAAAGGCAAGCATAA
AGATGAATGCCACAACTTCATCAAAGTCTTTGTCCCAAGAAATGATGAGATGGTTTTTGTCTGTGGTACC
AATGCTTTCAACCCGATGTGCAGATACTATAGGTTGAGAACGTTAGAGTATGATGGGGAAGAAATTAGTG
GCCTGGCACGATGCCCGTTTGATGCCCGACAAACCAATGTCGCCCTCTTTGCTGATGGAAAACTCTATTC
TGCCACAGTGGCTGATTTCCTGGCCAGTGATGCTGTCATTTACAGAAGCATGG
