>Addgene plasmid #72170 | Sema6d.4-Fc-His | addgene partial sequence | sequence record 138927 | SV40pA-R 5'-GAAATTTGTGATGCTATTGC-3'
ATAAGATCTCTAGATTAATGGTGATGGTGATGATGGCCGCCTTTACCCGGAGACAGGGAGAGGCTCTTCT
GCGTGTAGTGGTTGTGCAGAGCCTCATGCATCACGGAGCATGAGAAGACGTTCCCCTGCTGCCACCTGCT
CTTGTCCACGGTGAGCTTGCTGTAGAGGAAGAAGGAGCCGTCGGAGTCCAGCACGGGAGGCGTGGTCTTG
TAGTTGTTCTCCGGCTGCCCATTGCTCTCCCACTCCACGGCGATGTCGCTGGGATAGAAGCCTTTGACCA
GGCAGGTCAGGCTGACCTGGTTCTTGGTCAGCTCATCCCGGGATGGGGGCAGGGTATACACCTGTGGTTC
TCGGGGCTGCCCTTTGGCTTTGGAGATGGTTTTCTCGATGGGGGCTGGGAGGGCTTTGTTGGAGACCTTG
CACTTGTACTCCTTGCCATTCAGCCAGTCCTGGTGCAGGACGGTGAGGACGCTGACCACACGGTACGTGC
TGTTGTACTGCTCCTCCCGCGGCTTTGTCTTGGCATTATGCACCTCCACGCCGTCCACGTACCAGTTGAA
CTTGACCTCAGGGTCTTCGTGGCTCACGTCCACCACCACGCATGTGACCTCAGGGGTCCGGGAGATCATG
AGGGTGTCCTTGGGTTTTGGGGGGAAGAGGAAGACTGACGGTCCCCCCAGGAGTTCAGGTGCTGGGCACG
GTGGGCATGTGTGAGTTTTGTCACTAGTGACCATCTGATTGGATTCTCCAGACTGGACTTCCCACCGTAC
ACCCTTTGGGATACCTGATATAGTATCAGTAAAATCAGAAGTATTTGGGTCATCTTGAACTACAAATTTC
CGG
